>Addgene plasmid #75372 | CRY2(535, L348F)-mCherry | depositor full sequence | sequence record 148534 | CRY2(535, L348F)-mCherry sequence 6299 bps
TAGTTATTAATAGTAATCAATTACGGGGTCATTAGTTCATAGCCCATATATGGAGTTCCGCGTTACATAA
CTTACGGTAAATGGCCCGCCTGGCTGACCGCCCAACGACCCCCGCCCATTGACGTCAATAATGACGTATG
TTCCCATAGTAACGCCAATAGGGACTTTCCATTGACGTCAATGGGTGGAGTATTTACGGTAAACTGCCCA
CTTGGCAGTACATCAAGTGTATCATATGCCAAGTACGCCCCCTATTGACGTCAATGACGGTAAATGGCCC
GCCTGGCATTATGCCCAGTACATGACCTTATGGGACTTTCCTACTTGGCAGTACATCTACGTATTAGTCA
TCGCTATTACCATGGTGATGCGGTTTTGGCAGTACATCAATGGGCGTGGATAGCGGTTTGACTCACGGGG
ATTTCCAAGTCTCCACCCCATTGACGTCAATGGGAGTTTGTTTTGGCACCAAAATCAACGGGACTTTCCA
AAATGTCGTAACAACTCCGCCCCATTGACGCAAATGGGCGGTAGGCGTGTACGGTGGGAGGTCTATATAA
GCAGAGCTGGTTTAGTGAACCGTCAGATCCGCTAGCGCTACCGGACTCAGATCTCGAGGCCACCATGAAG
ATGGACAAAAAGACTATAGTTTGGTTTAGAAGAGACCTAAGGATTGAGGATAATCCTGCATTAGCAGCAG
CTGCTCACGAAGGATCTGTTTTTCCTGTCTTCATTTGGTGTCCTGAAGAAGAAGGACAGTTTTATCCTGG
AAGAGCTTCAAGATGGTGGATGAAACAATCACTTGCTCACTTATCTCAATCCTTGAAGGCTCTTGGATCT
GACCTCACTTTAATCAAAACCCACAACACGATTTCAGCGATCTTGGATTGTATCCGCGTTACCGGTGCTA
CAAAAGTCGTCTTTAACCACCTCTATGATCCTGTTTCGTTAGTTCGGGACCATACCGTAAAGGAGAAGCT
GGTGGAACGTGGGATCTCTGTGCAAAGCTACAATGGAGATCTATTGTATGAACCGTGGGAGATATACTGC
GAAAAGGGCAAACCTTTTACGAGTTTCAATTCTTACTGGAAGAAATGCTTAGATATGTCGATTGAATCCG
TTATGCTTCCTCCTCCTTGGCGGTTGATGCCAATAACTGCAGCGGCTGAAGCGATTTGGGCGTGTTCGAT
TGAAGAACTAGGGCTGGAGAATGAGGCCGAGAAACCGAGCAATGCGTTGTTAACTAGAGCTTGGTCTCCA
GGATGGAGCAATGCTGATAAGTTACTAAATGAGTTCATCGAGAAGCAGTTGATAGATTATGCAAAGAACA
GCAAGAAAGTTGTTGGGAATTCTACTTCACTACTTTCTCCGTATCTCCATTTCGGGGAAATAAGCGTCAG
ACACGTTTTCCAGTGTGCCCGGATGAAACAAATTATATGGGCAAGAGATAAGAACAGTGAAGGAGAAGAA
AGTGCAGATCTTTTTCTTAGGGGAATCGGTTTAAGAGAGTATTCTCGGTATATATGTTTCAACTTCCCGT
TTACTCACGAGCAATCGTTGTTGAGTCATCTTCGGTTTTTCCCTTGGGATGCTGATGTTGATAAGTTCAA
GGCCTGGAGACAAGGCAGGACCGGTTATCCGTTGGTGGATGCCGGAATGAGAGAGTTTTGGGCTACCGGA
TGGATGCATAACAGAATAAGAGTGATTGTTTCAAGCTTTGCTGTGAAGTTTCTTCTCCTTCCATGGAAAT
GGGGAATGAAGTATTTCTGGGATACACTTTTGGATGCTGATTTGGAATGTGACATCCTTGGCTGGCAGTA
TATCTCTGGGAGTATCCCCGATGGCCACGAGCTTGATCGCTTGGACAATCCCGCGTTACAAGGCGCCAAA
TATGACCCAGAAGGTGAGTACATAAGGCAATGGCTTCCCGAGCTTGCGAGATTGCCAACTGAATGGATCC
ATCATCCATGGGACGCTCCTTTAACCGTACTCAAAGCTTCTGGTGTGGAACTCGGAACAAACTATGCGAA
ACCCATTGTAGACATCGACACAGCTCGTGAGCTACTAGCTAAAGCTATTTCAAGAACCCGTGAAGCACAG
ATCATGATCGGAGCAGCACCTGATGAGATTGTAGCAGATAGCTTCGAGGCCTTAGGGGCTAATACCATTA
AAGAACCTGGTCTTTGCCCATCTGTGTCTTCTAATGACCAACAAGTACCTTCGGCTGTTGCCCGGGATCC
ACCGGTCGCCACCATGGTGAGCAAGGGCGAGGAGGATAACATGGCCATCATCAAGGAGTTCATGCGCTTC
AAGGTGCACATGGAGGGCTCCGTGAACGGCCACGAGTTCGAGATCGAGGGCGAGGGCGAGGGCCGCCCCT
ACGAGGGCACCCAGACCGCCAAGCTGAAGGTGACCAAGGGTGGCCCCCTGCCCTTCGCCTGGGACATCCT
GTCCCCTCAGTTCATGTACGGCTCCAAGGCCTACGTGAAGCACCCCGCCGACATCCCCGACTACTTGAAG
CTGTCCTTCCCCGAGGGCTTCAAGTGGGAGCGCGTGATGAACTTCGAGGACGGCGGCGTGGTGACCGTGA
CCCAGGACTCCTCCCTGCAGGACGGCGAGTTCATCTACAAGGTGAAGCTGCGCGGCACCAACTTCCCCTC
CGACGGCCCCGTAATGCAGAAGAAGACCATGGGCTGGGAGGCCTCCTCCGAGCGGATGTACCCCGAGGAC
GGCGCCCTGAAGGGCGAGATCAAGCAGAGGCTGAAGCTGAAGGACGGCGGCCACTACGACGCTGAGGTCA
AGACCACCTACAAGGCCAAGAAGCCCGTGCAGCTGCCCGGCGCCTACAACGTCAACATCAAGTTGGACAT
CACCTCCCACAACGAGGACTACACCATCGTGGAACAGTACGAACGCGCCGAGGGCCGCCACTCCACCGGC
GGCATGGACGAGCTGTACAAGTAAAGCGGCCGCGACTCTAGATCATAATCAGCCATACCACATTTGTAGA
GGTTTTACTTGCTTTAAAAAACCTCCCACACCTCCCCCTGAACCTGAAACATAAAATGAATGCAATTGTT
GTTGTTAACTTGTTTATTGCAGCTTATAATGGTTACAAATAAAGCAATAGCATCACAAATTTCACAAATA
AAGCATTTTTTTCACTGCATTCTAGTTGTGGTTTGTCCAAACTCATCAATGTATCTTAAGGCGTAAATTG
TAAGCGTTAATATTTTGTTAAAATTCGCGTTAAATTTTTGTTAAATCAGCTCATTTTTTAACCAATAGGC
CGAAATCGGCAAAATCCCTTATAAATCAAAAGAATAGACCGAGATAGGGT
[37 nt withheld, positions 3341-3377]
AAAGAACGTGGACTCCAACGTCAAAGG
[49 nt withheld, positions 3405-3453]
T
[91 nt withheld, positions 3455-3545]
G
[124 nt withheld, positions 3547-3670]
CAGGTGGCACTTTTCGGGGAAATGTGCGCGGAACCCCTATTTGTTTATTTTTCTAAATACATTCAAATAT
GTATCCGCTCATGAGACAATAACCCTGATAAATGCTTCAATAATATTGAAAAAGGAAGAGTCCTGAGGCG
GAAAGAACCAGCTGTGGAATGTGTGTCAGTTAGGGTGTGGAAAGTCCCCAGGCTCCCCAGCAGGCAGAAG
TATGCAAAGCATGCATCTCAATTAGTCAGCAACCAGGTGTGGAAAGTCCCCAGGCTCCCCAGCAGGCAGA
AGTATGCAAAGCATGCATCTCAATTAGTCAGCAACCATAGTCCCGCCCCTAACTCCGCCCATCCCGCCCC
TAACTCCGCCCAGTTCCGCCCATTCTCCGCCCCATGGCTGACTAATTTTTTTTATTTATGCAGAGGCCGA
GGCCGCCTCGGCCTCTGAGCTATTCCAGAAGTAGTGAGGAGGCTTTTTTGGAGGCCTAGGCTTTTGCAAA
GATCGATCAAGAGACAGGATGAGGATCGTTTCGCATGATTGAACAAGATGGATTGCACGCAGGTTCTCCG
GCCGCTTGGGTGGAGAGGCTATTCGGCTATGACTGGGCACAACAGACAATCGGCTGCTCTGATGCCGCCG
TGTTCCGGCTGTCAGCGCAGGGGCGCCCGGTTCTTTTTGTCAAGACCGACCTGTCCGGTGCCCTGAATGA
ACTGCAAGACGAGGCAGCGCGGCTATCGTGGCTGGCCACGACGGGCGTTCCTTGCGCAGCTGTGCTCGAC
GTTGTCACTGAAGCGGGAAGGGACTGGCTGCTATTGGGCGAAGTGCCGGGGCAGGATCTCCTGTCATCTC
ACCTTGCTCCTGCCGAGAAAGTATCCATCATGGCTGATGCAATGCGGCGGCTGCATACGCTTGATCCGGC
TACCTGCCCATTCGACCACCAAGCGAAACATCGCATCGAGCGAGCACGTACTCGGATGGAAGCCGGTCTT
GTCGATCAGGATGATCTGGACGAAGAGCATCAGGGGCTCGCGCCAGCCGAACTGTTCGCCAGGCTCAAGG
CGAGCATGCCCGACGGCGAGGATCTCGTCGTGACCCATGGCGATGCCTGCTTGCCGAATATCATGGTGGA
AAATGGCCGCTTTTCTGGATTCATCGACTGTGGCCGGCTGGGTGTGGCGGACCGCTATCAGGACATAGCG
TTGGCTACCCGTGATATTGCTGAAGAGCTTGGCGGCGAATGGGCTGACCGCTTCCTCGTGCTTTACGGTA
TCGCCGCTCCCGATTCGCAGCGCATCGCCTTCTATCGCCTTCTTGACGAGTTCTTCTGAGCGGGACTCTG
GGGTTCGAAATGACCGACCAAGCGACGCCCAACCTGCCATCACGAGATTTCGATTCCACCGCCGCCTTCT
ATGAAAGGTTGGGCTTCGGAATCGTTTTCCGGGACGCCGGCTGGATGATCCTCCAGCGCGGGGATCTCAT
GCTGGAGTTCTTCGCCCACCCTAGGGGGAGGCTAACTGAAACACGGAAGGAGACAATACCGGAAGGAACC
CGCGCTATGACGGCAATAAAAAGACAGAATAAAACGCACGGTGTTGGGTCGTTTGTTCATAAACGCGGGG
TTCGGTCCCAGGGCTGGCACTCTGTCGATACCCCACCGAGACCCCATTGGGGCCAATACGCCCGCGTTTC
TTCCTTTTCCCCACCCCACCCCCCAAGTTCGGGTGAAGGCCCAGGGCTCGCAGCCAACGTCGGGGCGGCA
GGCCCTGCCATAGCCTCAGGTTACTCATATATACTTTAGATTGATTTAAAACTTCATTTTTAATTTAAAA
GGATCTAGGTGAAGATCCTTTTTGATAATCTCATGACCAAAATCCCTTAACGTGAGTTTTCGTTCCACTG
AGCGTCAGACCCCGTAGAAAAGATCAAAGGATCTTCTTGAGATCCTTTTTTTCTGCGCGTAATCTGCTGC
TTGCAAACAAAAAAACCACCGCTACCAGCGGTGGTTTGTTTGCCGGATCAAGAGCTACCAACTCTTTTTC
CGAAGGTAACTGGCTTCAGCAGAGCGCAGATACCAAATACTGTCCTTCTAGTGTAGCCGTAGTTAGGCCA
CCACTTCAAGAACTCTGTAGCACCGCCTACATACCTCGCTCTGCTAATCCTGTTACCAGTGGCTGCTGCC
AGTGGCGATAAGTCGTGTCTTACCGGGTTGGACTCAAGACGATAGTTACCGGATAAGGCGCAGCGGTCGG
GCTGAACGGGGGGTTCGTGCACACAGCCCAGCTTGGAGCGAACGACCTACACCGAACTGAGATACCTACA
GCGTGAGCTATGAGAAAGCGCCACGCTTCCCGAAGGGAGAAAGGCGGACAGGTATCCGGTAAGCGGCAGG
GTCGGAACAGGAGAGCGCACGAGGGAGCTTCCAGGGGGAAACGCCTGGTATCTTTATAGTCCTGTCGGGT
TTCGCCACCTCTGACTTGAGCGTCGATTTTTGTGATGCTCGTCAGGGGGGCGGAGCCTATGGAAAAACGC
CAGCAACGCGGCCTTTTTACGGTTCCTGGCCTTTTGCTGGCCTTTTGCTCACATGTTCTTTCCTGCGTTA
TCCCCTGATTCTGTGGATAACCGTATTACCGCCATGCAT
Features (pLannotate 1.2.2; 16 found; start..end, strand, type, name):
     61..364     +  enhancer       CMV enhancer: human cytomegalovirus immediate early enhancer
    365..568     +  promoter       CMV promoter: human cytomegalovirus (CMV) immediate early promoter
    591..618     +  misc_feature   MCS (fragment): multiple cloning site
    625..2118    +  CDS            CRY2PHR: N-terminal photolyase homology region of Arabidopsis thaliana cryptochrome 2 binds to CIB1 upon exposure to blue light (Kennedy et al., 2010)
   2230..2246    +  misc_feature   MCS (fragment): multiple cloning site
   2254..2961    +  CDS            mCherry: mCherry is a basic (constitutively fluorescent) red fluorescent protein published in 2004, derived from Discosoma sp.. It is reported to be a very rapidly-maturing monomer with low acid sensitivity.
   2981..3064    +  CDS            large T antigen (fragment): large T antigen from SV40 (simian virus 40)
   3087..3208    +  polyA_signal   SV40 poly(A) signal: SV40 polyadenylation signal
   3242..3670    -  rep_origin     f1 ori (sequence partly withheld): f1 bacteriophage origin of replication; arrow indicates direction of (+) strand synthesis
   3697..3801    +  promoter       AmpR promoter: bla
   3803..4160    +  promoter       SV40 promoter: SV40 enhancer and early promoter
   4195..4989    +  CDS            NeoR/KanR: aminoglycoside phosphotransferase from Tn5; aph(3')-II (or nptII); confers resistance to neomycin, kanamycin, and G418 (Geneticin®)
   5010..5162    +  CDS            ble (fragment): BLE_KLEPN - Experimental evidence at protein level: Swiss-Prot protein existence level 1. Binding protein with a strong affinity to the bleomycin family of antibiotics. Binds to CL990; an antimitotic-antibiotic compound. From Klebsiella pneumoniae.
   5221..5268    +  polyA_signal   HSV TK poly(A) signal: herpes simplex virus thymidine kinase polyadenylation signal (Cole and Stacy, 1985)
   5359..5375    -  polyA_signal   bGH poly(A) signal (fragment): bovine growth hormone polyadenylation signal
   5597..6185    +  rep_origin     ori: high-copy-number ColE1/pMB1/pBR322/pUC origin of replication
