[The description below was written by a language model from this plasmid's Addgene catalogue record and pLannotate feature annotations shown in this document.]
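Description:
CRY2(535, L348F)-mCherry is a mammalian expression plasmid built on the Clontech pmCherryN1 backbone. It encodes residues 1-535 of Arabidopsis thaliana cryptochrome 2 carrying the L348F substitution, fused at its C terminus to the monomeric red fluorescent protein mCherry. The CRY2 fragment was inserted between the XhoI and XmaI sites of the multiple cloning site, and both sites are retained. Transcription is driven by the human cytomegalovirus immediate-early enhancer and promoter and ends at an SV40 polyadenylation signal. The automated annotation labels positions 625-2118 as CRY2PHR, the photolyase homology region that binds CIB1 under blue light. The stretch between that annotation and the downstream MCS remnant presumably holds the additional residues extending the truncation to 535. This would also explain why the recorded insert size roughly matches the PHR annotation rather than a full 535-codon fragment.

In bacteria the plasmid replicates from a high-copy ColE1/pUC-type origin and also carries an f1 origin. A single NeoR/KanR gene (Tn5 aminoglycoside phosphotransferase) sits downstream of tandem bacterial (bla) and SV40 early promoters and is followed by an HSV TK polyadenylation signal. This arrangement gives kanamycin resistance in E. coli and allows G418 selection in mammalian cells. The small large T antigen, ble and bGH poly(A) hits are short fragments and are probably annotation artefacts of backbone sequence.

The associated publication concerns optimized second-generation CRY2-CIB light-inducible dimerizers, so this construct serves as the fluorescently trackable CRY2 half of that blue-light-controlled system. The record does not state what effect the L348F mutation has.
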