Addgene plasmid #75372: CRY2(535, L348F)-mCherry
Purpose: Expresses fusion of Arabidopsis CRY2 (residues 1-535, L348F)-mCherry
Depositing lab: Chandra Tucker. Depositing organization: University of Colorado Denver and Anschutz Medical Campus. Publication: Optimized second-generation CRY2-CIB dimerizers and photoactivatable Cre recombinase. Taslimi A, Zoltowski B, Miranda JG, Pathak GP, Hughes RM, Tucker CL. Nat Chem Biol. 2016 Apr 11. doi: 10.1038/nchembio.2063. PubMed 27065233.
Backbone
  Vector backbone: pmCherryN1
  Backbone manufacturer: Clontech
  Backbone size w/o insert (bp): 4000
  Vector type: Mammalian Expression
Growth in bacteria
  Bacterial resistance: Kanamycin, 50 μg/mL
  Growth temperature: 37°C
  Growth strain: DH5alpha
  Copy number: High Copy
Gene/Insert
  Gene/Insert name: CRY2 residues 1-535 (alt name: CRY2)
  Species: A. thaliana (mustard weed)
  Insert size (bp): 1495
  Mutation: L348F
  Entrez Gene: CRY2 (a.k.a. AT1G04400, AT-PHH1, ATCRY2, CRYPTOCHROME 2 APOPROTEIN, F19P19.14, F19P19_14, FHA, PHH1, cryptochrome 2)
  Promoter: CMV
  Tag / fusion protein: mCherry (C terminal on insert)
  Cloning method: Restriction Enzyme; 5′ cloning site XhoI (not destroyed); 3′ cloning site XmaI (not destroyed)
  Sequencing primers: 5′ CMV
Terms and licenses: Academic/Nonprofit Terms; Industry Terms: Not Available to Industry
How to cite: CRY2(535, L348F)-mCherry was a gift from Chandra Tucker (Addgene plasmid # 75372 ; http://n2t.net/addgene:75372 ; RRID:Addgene_75372)
