>Addgene plasmid #75372 | CRY2(535, L348F)-mCherry | addgene partial sequence | sequence record 148533 | mCherry-F 5'-ccccgtaatgcagaagaaga-3'
GTACCCCGAGGACGGCGCCCTGAAGGGCGAGATCAAGCAGAGGCTGAAGCTGAAGGACGGCGGCCACTAC
GACGCTGAGGTCAAGACCACCTACAAGGCCAAGAAGCCCGTGCAGCTGCCCGGCGCCTACAACGTCAACA
TCAAGTTGGACATCACCTCCCACAACGAGGACTACACCATCGTGGAACAGTACGAACGCGCCGAGGGCCG
CCACTCCACCGGCGGCATGGACGAGCTGTACAAGTAAAGCGGCCGCGACTCTAGATCATAATCAGCCATA
CCACATTTGTAGAGGTTTTACTTGCTTTAAAAAACCTCCCACACCTCCCCCTGAACCTGAAACATAAAAT
GAATGCAATTGTTGTTGTTAACTTGTTTATTGCAGCTTATAATGGTTACAAATAAAGCAATAGCATCACA
AATTTCACAAATAAAGCATTTTTTTCACTGCATTCTAGTTGTGGTTTGTCCAAACTCATCAATGTATCTT
AAGGCGTAAATTGTAAGCGTTAATATTTTGTTAAAATTCGCGTTAAATTTTTGTTAAATCAGCTCATTTT
TTAACCAATAGGCCGAAATCGGCAAAATCCCTTATAAATCAAAAGAATAGACCGAGATAGGGT
[37 nt withheld, positions 624-660]
AAAGAACGTGGACTCCAACGTCAAAGG
[49 nt withheld, positions 688-736]
T
[80 nt withheld, positions 738-817]
