>Addgene plasmid #75372 | CRY2(535, L348F)-mCherry | addgene partial sequence | sequence record 150140 | mCherry-R 5'-TTGGTCACCTTCAGCTTGG-3'
ATCTCGAACTCGTGGCCGTTCACGGAGCCCTCCATGTGCACCTTGAAGCGCATGAACTCCTTGATGATGG
CCATGTTATCCTCCTCGCCCTTGCTCACCATGGTGGCGACCGGTGGATCCCGGGCAACAGCCGAAGGTAC
TTGTTGGTCATTAGAAGACACAGATGGGCAAAGACCAGGTTCTTTAATGGTATTAGCCCCTAAGGCCTCG
AAGCTATCTGCTACAATCTCATCAGGTGCTGCTCCGATCATGATCTGTGCTTCACGGGTTCTTGAAATAG
CTTTAGCTAGTAGCTCACGAGCTGTGTCGATGTCTACAATGGGTTTCGCATAGTTTGTTCCGAGTTCCAC
ACCAGAAGCTTTGAGTACGGTTAAAGGAGCGTCCCATGGATGATGGATCCATTCAGTTGGCAATCTCGCA
AGCTCGGGAAGCCATTGCCTTATGTACTCACCTTCTGGGTCATATTTGGCGCCTTGTAACGCGGGATTGT
CCAAGCGATCAAGCTCGTGGCCATCGGGGATACTCCCAGAGATATACTGCCAGCCAAGGATGTCACATTC
CAAATCAGCATCCAAAAGTGTATCCCAGAAATACTTCATTCCCCATTTCCATGGAAGGAGAAGAAACTTC
ACAGCAAAGCTTGAAACAATCACTCTTATTCTGTTATGCATCCATCCGGTAGCCCAAAACTCTCTCATTC
CGGCATCCACCAACGGATAACCGGTCCTGCCTTGTCTCCAGGCCTTGAACTTATCAACATCAGCATCC
